LOCUS       Exported 4178 bp ds-DNA circular SYN 13-MAY-2021
DEFINITION  pMAGIC L5-L4 entry plasmid, contains empty human U6-driven SaCas9
            gRNA scaffold and EF1a promoter for 4-component MultiSite Gateway
            Pro assembly. Protospacer motif can be inserted after BsaI
            digestion.
ACCESSION   .
VERSION     .
KEYWORDS    KB601: pMAGIC (L5-L4) hU6::SaCas9 gRNA scaffold; EF1a promoter
SOURCE      synthetic DNA construct
  ORGANISM  synthetic DNA construct
REFERENCE   1 (bases 1 to 4178)
  AUTHORS   Haldeman JM, Conway AE, Arlotto ME, Slentz DH, Muoio DM, Becker TC,
            Newgard CB
  TITLE     Creation of versatile cloning platforms for transgene expression and
            dCas9-based epigenome editing.
  JOURNAL   Nucleic Acids Res. 2018 Dec 27. pii: 5264291. doi:
            10.1093/nar/gky1286.
  PUBMED    30590691
REFERENCE   2 (bases 1 to 4178)
  AUTHORS   .
  TITLE     Direct Submission
  JOURNAL   Exported May 13, 2021 from SnapGene Server 1.1.58
            http://www.snapgene.com
FEATURES             Location/Qualifiers
     source          1..4178
                     /organism="synthetic DNA construct"
                     /mol_type="other DNA"
     primer_bind     92..109
                     /label=L4440
                     /note="L4440 vector, forward primer"
     terminator      268..295
                     /label=rrnB T2 terminator
                     /note="transcription terminator T2 from the E. coli rrnB
                     gene"
     terminator      387..473
                     /gene="Escherichia coli rrnB"
                     /label=rrnB T1 terminator
                     /note="transcription terminator T1 from the E. coli rrnB
                     gene"
     primer_bind     522..544
                     /label=M13/pUC Forward
                     /note="In lacZ gene"
     primer_bind     536..553
                     /label=M13 Forward
                     /note="In lacZ gene. Also called M13-F20 or M13 (-21)
                     Forward"
     primer_bind     537..553
                     /label=M13 fwd
                     /note="common sequencing primer, one of multiple similar
                     variants"
     protein_bind    570..665
                     /gene="mutant version of attL"
                     /label=attL5
                     /bound_moiety="LR Clonase(TM)"
                     /note="recombination site for the Gateway(R) LR reaction"
     promoter        674..914
                     /label=U6 promoter
                     /note="RNA polymerase III promoter for human U6 snRNA"
     primer_bind     674..694
                     /label=hU6-F
                     /note="Human U6 promoter, forward primer"
     primer_bind     845..864
                     /label=LKO.1 5'
                     /note="Human U6 promoter, forward primer"
     promoter        1064..2242
                     /label=EF-1-alpha promoter
                     /note="strong constitutive promoter for human elongation
                     factor EF-1-alpha"
     intron          1295..2233
                     /label=EF-1-alpha intron A
                     /note="intron upstream of the start codon of human
                     EF-1-alpha"
     primer_bind     2190..2210
                     /label=EF1a-F
                     /note="Human elongation factor-1a promoter, forward primer"
     promoter        2259..2277
                     /label=T7 promoter
                     /note="promoter for bacteriophage T7 RNA polymerase"
     protein_bind    complement(2293..2388)
                     /gene="mutant version of attL"
                     /label=attL4
                     /bound_moiety="LR Clonase(TM)"
                     /note="recombination site for the Gateway(R) LR reaction"
     promoter        complement(2420..2438)
                     /label=T7 promoter
                     /note="promoter for bacteriophage T7 RNA polymerase"
     primer_bind     complement(2443..2459)
                     /label=M13 rev
                     /note="common sequencing primer, one of multiple similar
                     variants"
     primer_bind     complement(2443..2459)
                     /label=M13 Reverse
                     /note="In lacZ gene. Also called M13-rev"
     primer_bind     complement(2561..2580)
                     /label=pENTR-R
                     /note="pENTR vectors, reverse primer"
     CDS             2572..3381
                     /codon_start=1
                     /gene="aph(3')-Ia"
                     /product="aminoglycoside phosphotransferase"
                     /label=KanR
                     /note="confers resistance to kanamycin in bacteria or G418
                     (Geneticin(R)) in eukaryotes"
                     /translation="MSHIQRETSRPRLNSNMDADLYGYKWARDNVGQSGATIYRLYGKP
                     DAPELFLKHGKGSVANDVTDEMVRLNWLTEFMPLPTIKHFIRTPDDAWLLTTAIPGKTA
                     FQVLEEYPDSGENIVDALAVFLRRLHSIPVCNCPFNSDRVFRLAQAQSRMNNGLVDASD
                     FDDERNGWPVEQVWKEMHKLLPFSPDSVVTHGDFSLDNLIFDEGKLIGCIDVGRVGIAD
                     RYQDLAILWNCLGEFSPSLQKRLFQKYGIDNPDMNKLQFHLMLDEFF"
     primer_bind     complement(2639..2658)
                     /label=Kan-R
                     /note="Kanamycin resistance gene, reverse primer"
     rep_origin      3528..4116
                     /direction=RIGHT
                     /label=ori
                     /note="high-copy-number ColE1/pMB1/pBR322/pUC origin of
                     replication"
     primer_bind     4017..4036
                     /label=pBR322ori-F
                     /note="pBR322 origin, forward primer"
ORIGIN
        1 ctttcctgcg ttatcccctg attctgtgga taaccgtatt accgcctttg agtgagctga
       61 taccgctcgc cgcagccgaa cgaccgagcg cagcgagtca gtgagcgagg aagcggaaga
      121 gcgcccaata cgcaaaccgc ctctccccgc gcgttggccg attcattaat gcagctggca
      181 cgacaggttt cccgactgga aagcgggcag tgagcgcaac gcaattaata cgcgtaccgc
      241 tagccaggaa gagtttgtag aaacgcaaaa aggccatccg tcaggatggc cttctgctta
      301 gtttgatgcc tggcagttta tggcgggcgt cctgcccgcc accctccggg ccgttgcttc
      361 acaacgttca aatccgctcc cggcggattt gtcctactca ggagagcgtt caccgacaaa
      421 caacagataa aacgaaaggc ccagtcttcc gactgagcct ttcgttttat ttgatgcctg
      481 gcagttccct actctcgcgt taacgctagc atggatgttt tcccagtcac gacgttgtaa
      541 aacgacggcc agtcttaagc tcgggcccca aataatgatt ttattttgac tgatagtgac
      601 ctgttcgttg caacaaattg atgagcaatg cttttttata atgccaactt tgtatacaaa
      661 agttgtggta cctgagggcc tatttcccat gattccttca tatttgcata tacgatacaa
      721 ggctgttaga gagataattg gaattaattt gactgtaaac acaaagatat tagtacaaaa
      781 tacgtgacgt agaaagtaat aatttcttgg gtagtttgca gttttaaaat tatgttttaa
      841 aatggactat catatgctta ccgtaacttg aaagtatttc gatttcttgg ctttatatat
      901 cttgtggaaa ggacgaaaca ccggagacca cggcaggtct cagtttaagt actctgtgct
      961 ggaaacagca cagaatctac taaacaaggc aaaatgccgt gtttatctcg tcaacttgtt
     1021 ggcgagattt ttgcggccgc tgtacatacg actctagacg tgaggctccg gtgcccgtca
     1081 gtgggcagag cgcacatcgc ccacagtccc cgagaagttg gggggagggg tcggcaattg
     1141 aaccggtgcc tagagaaggt ggcgcggggt aaactgggaa agtgatgtcg tgtactggct
     1201 ccgccttttt cccgagggtg ggggagaacc gtatataagt gcagtagtcg ccgtgaacgt
     1261 tctttttcgc aacgggtttg ccgccagaac acaggtaagt gccgtgtgtg gttcccgcgg
     1321 gcctggcctc tttacgggtt atggcccttg cgtgccttga attacttcca cctggctgca
     1381 gtacgtgatt cttgatcccg agcttcgggt tggaagtggg tgggagagtt cgaggccttg
     1441 cgcttaagga gccccttcgc ctcgtgcttg agttgaggcc tggcctgggc gctggggccg
     1501 ccgcgtgcga atctggtggc accttcgcgc ctgtctcgct gctttcgata agtctctagc
     1561 catttaaaat ttttgatgac ctgctgcgac gctttttttc tggcaagata gtcttgtaaa
     1621 tgcgggccaa gatctgcaca ctggtatttc ggtttttggg gccgcgggcg gcgacggggc
     1681 ccgtgcgtcc cagcgcacat gttcggcgag gcggggcctg cgagcgcggc caccgagaat
     1741 cggacggggg tagtctcaag ctggccggcc tgctctggtg cctggcctcg cgccgccgtg
     1801 tatcgccccg ccctgggcgg caaggctggc ccggtcggca ccagttgcgt gagcggaaag
     1861 atggccgctt cccggccctg ctgcagggag ctcaaaatgg aggacgcggc gctcgggaga
     1921 gcgggcgggt gagtcaccca cacaaaggaa aagggccttt ccgtcctcag ccgtcgcttc
     1981 atgtgactcc acggagtacc gggcgccgtc caggcacctc gattagttct cgagcttttg
     2041 gagtacgtcg tctttaggtt ggggggaggg gttttatgcg atggagtttc cccacactga
     2101 gtgggtggag actgaagtta ggccagcttg gcacttgatg taattctcct tggaatttgc
     2161 cctttttgag tttggatctt ggttcattct caagcctcag acagtggttc aaagtttttt
     2221 tcttccattt caggtgtcgt gaggaattag cttggtacta atacgactca ctatagggag
     2281 acgaattcca cccaactttt ctatacaaag ttggcattat aagaaagcat tgcttatcaa
     2341 tttgttgcaa cgaacaggtc actatcagtc aaaataaaat cattatttgc catccagctg
     2401 cagggcggcc gcgatatccc ctatagtgag tcgtattaca tggtcatagc tgtttcctgg
     2461 cagctctggc ccgtgtctca aaatctctga tgttacattg cacaagataa aaatatatca
     2521 tcatgaacaa taaaactgtc tgcttacata aacagtaata caaggggtgt tatgagccat
     2581 attcaacggg aaacgtcgag gccgcgatta aattccaaca tggatgctga tttatatggg
     2641 tataaatggg ctcgcgataa tgtcgggcaa tcaggtgcga caatctatcg cttgtatggg
     2701 aagcccgatg cgccagagtt gtttctgaaa catggcaaag gtagcgttgc caatgatgtt
     2761 acagatgaga tggtcagact aaactggctg acggaattta tgcctcttcc gaccatcaag
     2821 cattttatcc gtactcctga tgatgcatgg ttactcacca ctgcgatccc cggaaaaaca
     2881 gcattccagg tattagaaga atatcctgat tcaggtgaaa atattgttga tgcgctggca
     2941 gtgttcctgc gccggttgca ttcgattcct gtttgtaatt gtccttttaa cagcgatcgc
     3001 gtatttcgtc tcgctcaggc gcaatcacga atgaataacg gtttggttga tgcgagtgat
     3061 tttgatgacg agcgtaatgg ctggcctgtt gaacaagtct ggaaagaaat gcataaactt
     3121 ttgccattct caccggattc agtcgtcact catggtgatt tctcacttga taaccttatt
     3181 tttgacgagg ggaaattaat aggttgtatt gatgttggac gagtcggaat cgcagaccga
     3241 taccaggatc ttgccatcct atggaactgc ctcggtgagt tttctccttc attacagaaa
     3301 cggctttttc aaaaatatgg tattgataat cctgatatga ataaattgca gtttcatttg
     3361 atgctcgatg agtttttcta atcagaattg gttaattggt tgtaacactg gcagagcatt
     3421 acgctgactt gacgggacgg cgcaagctca tgaccaaaat cccttaacgt gagttacgcg
     3481 tcgttccact gagcgtcaga ccccgtagaa aagatcaaag gatcttcttg agatcctttt
     3541 tttctgcgcg taatctgctg cttgcaaaca aaaaaaccac cgctaccagc ggtggtttgt
     3601 ttgccggatc aagagctacc aactcttttt ccgaaggtaa ctggcttcag cagagcgcag
     3661 ataccaaata ctgttcttct agtgtagccg tagttaggcc accacttcaa gaactctgta
     3721 gcaccgccta catacctcgc tctgctaatc ctgttaccag tggctgctgc cagtggcgat
     3781 aagtcgtgtc ttaccgggtt ggactcaaga cgatagttac cggataaggc gcagcggtcg
     3841 ggctgaacgg ggggttcgtg cacacagccc agcttggagc gaacgaccta caccgaactg
     3901 agatacctac agcgtgagct atgagaaagc gccacgcttc ccgaagggag aaaggcggac
     3961 aggtatccgg taagcggcag ggtcggaaca ggagagcgca cgagggagct tccaggggga
     4021 aacgcctggt atctttatag tcctgtcggg tttcgccacc tctgacttga gcgtcgattt
     4081 ttgtgatgct cgtcaggggg gcggagccta tggaaaaacg ccagcaacgc ggccttttta
     4141 cggttcctgg ccttttgctg gccttttgct cacatgtt
//
