[The description below was written by a language model from this plasmid's Addgene catalogue record and the feature table of its GenBank file.]
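Description:
KB601: pMAGIC (L5-L4) hU6::SaCas9 gRNA scaffold; EF1a promoter is a 4,178 bp Gateway entry plasmid built on the Invitrogen pDONR221 P5-P4 backbone. It serves as one module of the pMAGIC system for four-component MultiSite Gateway Pro assembly. It is propagated in E. coli at high copy from a ColE1/pUC-type origin and selected with kanamycin through the aph(3')-Ia (KanR) gene. The rrnB T1 and T2 terminators lie upstream of the cloning region and insulate it from read-through transcription from the backbone. M13 forward and reverse primer sites flank the insert for sequencing.

The synthetic insert of about 1.6 kb sits between attL5 and an inverted attL4 site. These sites direct LR Clonase recombination and fix the module's position and orientation relative to the other entry clones in the final destination vector. The insert carries two regulatory units in tandem. The first is a human U6 RNA polymerase III promoter driving an empty guide RNA scaffold for Staphylococcus aureus Cas9. The scaffold is not annotated separately in the feature table, but by the catalogue description it would occupy the gap between the two promoters. A protospacer is added by digesting with BsaI and ligating annealed oligonucleotides. The second unit is the human EF-1-alpha promoter with its intron A, followed by a short T7 promoter. It has no coding sequence of its own and sits at the attL4 end, so it should drive whatever open reading frame the neighbouring entry module supplies after assembly. The associated publication describes these platforms as tools for transgene expression and dCas9-based epigenome editing, where a guide RNA and a constitutively expressed effector are combined in one vector.
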