Addgene plasmid #121819: KB601: pMAGIC (L5-L4) hU6::SaCas9 gRNA scaffold; EF1a promoter
Purpose: (Empty Backbone) pMAGIC L5-L4 entry plasmid, contains empty human U6-driven SaCas9 gRNA scaffold and EF1a promoter for 4-component MultiSite Gateway Pro assembly. Protospacer motif can be inserted after BsaI digestion
Depositing lab: Christopher Newgard. Depositing organization: Duke University. Publication: Creation of versatile cloning platforms for transgene expression and dCas9-based epigenome editing. Haldeman JM, Conway AE, Arlotto ME, Slentz DH, Muoio DM, Becker TC, Newgard CB. Nucleic Acids Res. 2018 Dec 27. pii: 5264291. doi: 10.1093/nar/gky1286. PubMed 30590691.
Backbone
  Vector backbone: pDONR221 P5-P4
  Backbone manufacturer: Invitrogen
  Backbone size (bp): 2554
  Vector type: Synthetic Biology ; pMAGIC Gateway Entry Plasmid
Growth in bacteria
  Bacterial resistance: Kanamycin, 50 μg/mL
  Growth temperature: 37°C
  Growth strain: DH5alpha
  Copy number: High Copy
Gene/Insert
  Gene/Insert name: hU6::SaCas9 gRNA scaffold + EF1a promoter
  Species: Synthetic
  Insert size (bp): 1624
  Cloning method: Gateway Cloning
  Sequencing primers: 5′ M13F; 3′ M13R
Terms and licenses: Academic/Nonprofit Terms; Industry Terms: Not Available to Industry
Depositor comments: Annealed oligonucleotides containing the protospacer motif can be ligated into BsaI digested plasmid. SaCas9 gRNA scaffold derived from PMID: 26721686
How to cite: KB601: pMAGIC (L5-L4) hU6::SaCas9 gRNA scaffold; EF1a promoter was a gift from Christopher Newgard (Addgene plasmid # 121819 ; http://n2t.net/addgene:121819 ; RRID:Addgene_121819)
